>Addgene plasmid #43317 | II-CGAG | depositor partial sequence | sequence record 58582 | II-CGAG sequence 426 bps
CGTCTCGCTTAACCCCAGAGCAGGTCGTGGCGATCGCAAGCCACGACGGAGGAAAGCAAGCCTTGGAAAC
AGTACAGAGGCTGTTGCCTGTGCTGTGCCAAGCGCACGGACTCACCCCAGAGCAGGTCGTGGCAATCGCG
AGCAATAACGGCGGAAAACAGGCTTTGGAAACGGTGCAGAGGCTCCTTCCAGTGCTGTGCCAAGCGCACG
GCCTCACCCCAGAGCAGGTCGTGGCAATCGCCTCCAACATTGGCGGGAAACAGGCACTCGAGACTGTCCA
GCGCCTGCTTCCCGTGCTGTGCCAAGCGCACGGATTAACCCCAGAGCAGGTCGTGGCAATCGCGAGCAAT
AACGGCGGAAAACAGGCTTTGGAAACGGTGCAGAGGCTCCTTCCAGTGCTGTGCCAAGCGCACGGGCTCA
GAGACG
