>Addgene plasmid #43317 | II-CGAG | addgene partial sequence | sequence record 61872 | M13-F20 5'-TGTAAAACGACGGCCAGT-3'
GCGAATTGGGCCCTCTAGATGCATGCTCGAGCGGCCGCCAGTGTGATGGATATCTGCAGAATTCGCCCTT
AGTATCTTTCCTGTGCCCACGTCTCTGAGCCCGTGCGCTTGGCACAGCACTGGAAGGAGCCTCTGCACCG
TTTCCAAAGCCTGTTTTCCGCCGTTATTGCTCGCGATTGCCACGACCTGCTCTGGGGTTAATCCGTGCGC
TTGGCACAGCACGGGAAGCAGGCGCTGGACAGTCTCGAGTGCCTGTTTCCCGCCAATGTTGGAGGCGATT
GCCACGACCTGCTCTGGGGTGAGGCCGTGCGCTTGGCACAGCACTGGAAGGAGCCTCTGCACCGTTTCCA
AAGCCTGTTTTCCGCCGTTATTGCTCGCGATTGCCACGACCTGCTCTGGGGTGAGTCCGTGCGCTTGGCA
CAGCACAGGCAACAGCCTCTGTACTGTTTCCAAGGCTTGCTTTCCTCCGTCGTGGCTTGCGATCGCCACG
ACCTGCTCTGGGGTTAAGCGAGACGCGCTAGGACGGCATCTATATAAGGGCGAATTCCAGCACACTGGCG
GCCGTTACTAGTGGATCCGAGCTCGGTACCAAGCTTGGCGTAATCATGGTCATAGCTGTTTCCTGTGTGA
AATTGTTATCCGCTCACAATTCCACACAACATACGAGCCGGAAGCATAAAGTGTAAAGCCTGGGGTGCCT
AATGAGTGAGCTAACTCACATTAATTGCGTTGCGCTCACTGCCCGCTTTCCAGTCGGGAAACCTGTCGTG
CCAGCTGCATTAATGAATCGGCCAACGCGCGGGGAGAGGCGGTTTGCGTATTGGGCGCTCTTCCGCTTCC
TCGCTCACTGACTCGCTGCGCTCGGTCGTTCGGCTGCGGCGAGCGGTATCAGCTCACTCAAAGGCGGTAA
