[The description below was written by a language model from this plasmid's Addgene catalogue record.]
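Description:
II-CGAG is a bacterial cloning plasmid built on the commercial pCRII-TOPO backbone (about 4.0 kb without insert), into which a 426 bp synthetic fragment was placed by TOPO cloning. It is maintained at high copy in E. coli and is recorded as conferring resistance to both ampicillin and kanamycin, consistent with the dual markers of this backbone. The listed sequencing primers (T7 at the 5′ end and M13 reverse at the 3′ end) correspond to the standard priming sites that flank the TOPO insertion site and allow the insert to be verified. No feature table is provided, so other backbone elements such as the replication origin are not explicitly documented here.

The record does not describe the insert beyond its name, synthetic origin and size. The associated publication reports a TALEN genome-editing system for generating human stem cell-based disease models, so the plasmid most plausibly belongs to a library of pre-assembled TAL effector repeat modules. On that reading, which is an inference rather than a stated fact, "CGAG" would denote the four DNA bases recognised by a block of four repeat units, a length broadly consistent with the insert size, and "II" would denote the position of that block in the ordered assembly of a full repeat array. The vector type is given only as bacterial cloning, and no promoter or expression elements for the insert are recorded. The plasmid therefore appears to be a storage and source vector for a building-block fragment used in assembling custom TALENs, rather than an expression construct.
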