Addgene plasmid #43317: II-CGAG
Depositing lab: Chad Cowan & Kiran Musunuru. Depositing organization: Harvard University. Publication: A TALEN Genome-Editing System for Generating Human Stem Cell-Based Disease Models. Ding Q, Lee YK, Schaefer EA, Peters DT, Veres A, Kim K, Kuperwasser N, Motola DL, Meissner TB, Hendriks WT, Trevisan M, Gupta RM, Moisan A, Banks E, Friesen M, Schinzel RT, Xia F, Tang A, Xia Y, Figueroa E, Wann A, Ahfeldt T, Daheron L, Zhang F, Rubin LL, Peng LF, Chung RT, Musunuru K, Cowan CA. Cell Stem Cell. 2012 Dec 12. pii: S1934-5909(12)00645-5. doi: 10.1016/j.stem.2012.11.011. PubMed 23246482.
Backbone
  Vector backbone: pCRII-TOPO
  Backbone manufacturer: Invitrogen
  Backbone size w/o insert (bp): 3973
  Vector type: Bacterial Cloning
Growth in bacteria
  Bacterial resistance: Ampicillin and Kanamycin, 100 & 50 μg/mL
  Growth temperature: 37°C
  Growth strain: Top10
  Copy number: High Copy
Gene/Insert
  Gene/Insert name: II-CGAG
  Species: Synthetic
  Insert size (bp): 426
  Cloning method: TOPO Cloning
  Sequencing primers: 5′ T7; 3′ M13-rev
Terms and licenses: Academic/Nonprofit Terms; Industry Terms: Not Available to Industry
How to cite: II-CGAG was a gift from Chad Cowan & Kiran Musunuru (Addgene plasmid # 43317 ; http://n2t.net/addgene:43317 ; RRID:Addgene_43317)
